Addgene plasmid #84193: pFGC5941-PacI-ath-STTM5635
Purpose: target miRNA5635 for destruction in Arabidopsis thaliana
Depositing lab: Guiliang Tang. Depositing organization: Michigan Technological University. Publication: Construction of short tandem target mimic (STTM) to block the functions of plant and animal microRNAs. Tang G, Yan J, Gu Y, Qiao M, Fan R, Mao Y, Tang X. Methods. 2012 Oct;58(2):118-25. doi: 10.1016/j.ymeth.2012.10.006. Epub 2012 Oct 23. PubMed 23098881.
Backbone
  Vector backbone: pFGC5941-PacI
  Backbone manufacturer: Guiliang Tang (Addgene plasmid # 44182)
  Backbone size w/o insert (bp): 8608
  Vector type: Plant Expression
  Selectable markers: Basta
Growth in bacteria
  Bacterial resistance: Chloramphenicol and Kanamycin, 25 & 50 μg/mL
  Growth temperature: 37°C
  Growth strain: DH5alpha
  Copy number: High Copy
Gene/Insert
  Gene/Insert name: STTM5635
  Species: A. thaliana (mustard weed)
  Insert size (bp): 2846
  Promoter: 2x35S
  Cloning method: Restriction Enzyme; 5′ cloning site PacI (not destroyed); 3′ cloning site PacI (not destroyed)
  Sequencing primers: 5′ CACTATCCTTCGCAAGACCCTTCC; 3′ CAACACATGAGCGAAACCCTATAA
Terms and licenses: Academic/Nonprofit Terms; Industry Terms: Not Available to Industry
Depositor comments: The insert within this plasmid contains a 2x35S promoter, STTM, T35S and CmR.
How to cite: pFGC5941-PacI-ath-STTM5635 was a gift from Guiliang Tang (Addgene plasmid # 84193 ; http://n2t.net/addgene:84193 ; RRID:Addgene_84193)
