[The description below was written by a language model from this plasmid's Addgene catalogue record and pLannotate feature annotations shown in this document.]
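Description:
pFGC5941-PacI-ath-STTM5635 is a plant expression binary vector built on the pFGC5941-PacI backbone for Agrobacterium-mediated transformation of Arabidopsis thaliana. It carries a short tandem target mimic (STTM) designed to sequester miRNA5635 and trigger its destruction. The backbone outside the T-DNA has the usual binary-vector layout. A ColE1/pBR322-type origin with the bom mobilisation region supports high-copy replication in E. coli. The pVS1 oriV, RepA and StaA functions provide replication and stable maintenance in Agrobacterium. A kanamycin resistance gene (aphA-3 type) provides bacterial selection.

Between the nopaline-type left and right T-DNA borders are two functional units. The first is a plant selection cassette next to the left border, consisting of the bar phosphinothricin acetyltransferase gene under the mannopine synthase promoter and terminator, which confers Basta (glufosinate) resistance on transformed plants. The second is the roughly 2.8 kb module cloned into the PacI site. According to the depositor it contains a 2x35S promoter, the STTM, the 35S terminator and a chloramphenicol resistance gene. The annotation agrees with this: a partial plus a full CaMV 35S promoter span the sequence origin, followed by a short unannotated interval that presumably holds the STTM, then the CaMV poly(A) signal. Downstream is the bacterial CmR cassette, flanked by T7 and SP6 promoters and origin fragments that probably derive from an intermediate cloning vector. CmR allows insert-bearing clones to be recovered by dual chloramphenicol and kanamycin selection. An OCS terminator and lacZα remnant from the parent vector remain near the right border.

In general, an STTM transcript carries two imperfect miRNA binding sites joined by a spacer. Constitutive expression therefore produces a knockdown of miRNA5635, which is used for loss-of-function studies.
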