Features (pLannotate 1.2.2; 27 found; start..end, strand, type, name):
      1..346     +  promoter       CaMV 35S promoter: strong constitutive promoter from cauliflower mosaic virus
    298..344     +  promoter       minimal CaMV 35S promoter: minimal 35S promoter from cauliflower mosaic virus
    507..683     +  polyA_signal   CaMV poly(A) signal: cauliflower mosaic virus polyadenylation signal
   1245..1263    -  promoter       SP6 promoter: promoter for bacteriophage SP6 RNA polymerase
   1328..1987    -  CDS            CmR: chloramphenicol acetyltransferase; cat; confers resistance to chloramphenicol
   1988..2024    -  promoter       cat promoter (fragment): promoter of the E. coli cat gene encoding chloramphenicol acetyltransferase
   2024..2052    -  promoter       tet promoter: E. coli promoter for tetracycline efflux protein gene
   2114..2282    -  rep_origin     ori (fragment): high-copy-number ColE1/pMB1/pBR322/pUC origin of replication
   2314..3021    +  terminator     OCS terminator: octopine synthase terminator
   3022..3042    +  misc_feature   MCS (fragment): pUC18/19 multiple cloning site
   3045..3199    +  CDS            lacZα (fragment): LacZα fragment of β-galactosidase; lacZ fragment
   3265..3289    +  misc_feature   RB T-DNA repeat: right border repeat from nopaline C58 T-DNA
   3629..4030    +  CDS            Y4CG_SINFN (fragment): Protein inferred from homology: Swiss-Prot protein existence level 3. From Sinorhizobium fredii (strain NBRC 101917 / NGR234).
   4590..5219    +  CDS            pVS1 StaA: stability protein from the Pseudomonas plasmid pVS1 (Heeb et al., 2000)
   5648..6721    +  CDS            pVS1 RepA: replication protein from the Pseudomonas plasmid pVS1 (Heeb et al., 2000)
   6787..6981    +  rep_origin     pVS1 oriV: origin of replication for the Pseudomonas plasmid pVS1 (Heeb et al., 2000)
   7184..7223    +  CDS            rop (fragment): Rop protein, which maintains plasmids at low copy number; rop
   7325..7465    +  misc_feature   bom: basis of mobility region from pBR322
   7651..8239    -  rep_origin     ori: high-copy-number ColE1/pMB1/pBR322/pUC origin of replication
   8326..9120    -  CDS            KanR: aminoglycoside phosphotransferase; aphA-3; confers resistance to kanamycin
   9545..9569    +  misc_feature   LB T-DNA repeat: left border repeat from nopaline C58 T-DNA
   9655..9907    -  terminator     MAS terminator: mannopine synthase terminator
   9920..10468   -  CDS            bar: PAT_STRHY - Experimental evidence at protein level: Swiss-Prot protein existence level 1. Inactivates phosphinothricin (PPT) by transfer of an acetyl group from acetyl CoA. Can also acetylate demethylphosphinothricin but not PTT or glutamate. This enzyme is an effector of phosphinothricin tripeptide (PTT or bialaphos) resistance. From Streptomyces hygroscopicus. Introduced by genetic manipulation and expressed in glufosinate-tolerant maize by Dekalb Genetics.
  10474..10854   -  promoter       MAS promoter: mannopine synthase promoter (Velten et al., 1984)
  10900..10941   -  rep_origin     ori (fragment): high-copy-number ColE1/pMB1/pBR322/pUC origin of replication
  11046..11064   +  promoter       T7 promoter: promoter for bacteriophage T7 RNA polymerase
  11133..11421   +  promoter       CaMV 35S promoter (fragment): strong constitutive promoter from cauliflower mosaic virus
>Addgene plasmid #84193 | pFGC5941-PacI-ath-STTM5635 | addgene full sequence | sequence record 167523 | Addgene NGS Result
TGAGACTTTTCAACAAAGGGTAATTTCGGGAAACCTCCTCGGATTCCATTGCCCAGCTATCTGTCACCTC
ATCGAAAGGACAGTAGAAAAGGAAGGTGGCTCCTACAAATGCCATCATTGCGATAAAGGAAAGGCTATCA
TTCAAGATGCCTCTGCCGACAGTGGTCCCAAAGATGGACCCCCACCCACGAGGAGCATCGTGGAAAAAGA
AGACGTTCCAGCCACGTCTTCAAAGCAAGTGGATTGATGTGACATCTCCACTGACATAAGGGATGACGCA
CAACCCCACTATCCTTCGCAAGACCCTTCCTCTATATAAGGAAGTTCATTTCATTTGGAGAGGACAGCCC
AAGCTTCACCGTTAACACTACTCCTTAACAGTTGTTGTTGTTATGGTCTAATTTAAATATGGTCTAAAGA
AGAAGAATCACCGTTAACACTACTCCTTAACAGAATTCGGTACGCTGAAATCACCAGTCTCTCTCTACAA
ATCTATCTCTCTCTATTTTCTCCATAAATAATGTGTGAGTAGTTTCCCGATAAGGGAAATTAGGGTTCTT
ATAGGGTTTCGCTCATGTGTTGAGCATATAAGAAACCCTTAGTATGTATTTGTATTTGTAAAATACTTCT
ATCAATAAAATTTCTAATTCCTAAAACCAAAATCCAGTACTAAAATCCAGATCTCCTAAAGTCCCTATAG
ATCTTTGTCGTGAATATAAACCAGACACGAGACGACTAGACCTGGAGCCCAGACGCCGTTCGAAGCTAGA
AGTACCGCTTAGGCAGGAGGCCGTTAGGGAAAAGATGCTAAGGCAGGGTTGGTTACGTTGACTCCCCCGT
AGGTTTGGTTTAAATATGATGAAGTGGACGGAAGGAAGGAGGAAGACAAGGAAGGATAAGGTTGCAGGCC
CCGTGCAAGGTAAGAAGATGGAAATTTGATAGAGGTACGCTACTATACTTATACTATACGCTAAGGGAAT
GATTGTATTTATACCCTATACCCCCTAATAACCCCTTATCAATTTAAGAAATAATCCGCATAAGCCCCCG
CTTAAAAATTGGTATCAGAGCCATGAATAGGTCTATGACCAAAACTCAAGAGGATAAAACCTCACCAAAA
TACGAAAGAGTCCTTAACTCTAAAGATAAAAGATCTTTCAAGATCAAAACTAGTTCCCTCACACCGGTGA
CGGGGATCGCATGCGACCTCTAGACCATCACATTGGAGCTTCAGCTGCTCGAGTTCTATAGTGTCACCTA
AATCGTATGTGTATGATACATAAGGTTATGTATTAATTGTAGCCGCGTTCTTACGTCGACGTACCAATTA
CGCCCCGCCCTGTCACTCATCGCAGTACTGTTGTAATTCATTAAGCATTCTGCCGACATGGAAGCCATCA
CAAACGGCATGATGAACCTGAATCGCCAGCGGCATCAGCACCTTGTCGCCTTGCGTATAATATTTGCCCA
TGGTGAAAACGGGGGCGAAGAAGTTGTCCATATTGGCCACGTTTAAATCAAAACTGGTGAAACTCACCCA
GGGATTGGCTGAGACGAAAAACATATTCTCAATAAACCCTTTAGGGAAATAGGCCAGGTTTTCACCGTAA
CACGCCACATCTTGCGAATATATGTGTAGAAACTGCCGGAAATCGTCGTGGTATTCACTCCAGAGCGATG
AAAACGTTTCAGTTTGCTCATGGAAAACGGTGTAACAAGGGCGAACACTATCCCATATTACCAGCTCACC
GTCTTTCATTGCCATACGGAACTCCGGATGAGCATTCATCAGGCGGGCAAGAATGTGAATAAAGGCCGGA
TAAAACTTGTGCTTATTTTTCTTTACGGTCTTTAAAAAGGCCGTAATATCCAGCTGAACGGTCTGGTTAT
AGGTACATTGAGCAACTGACTGAAATGCCTCAAAATGTTCTTTACGATGCCATTGGGATATATCAACGGT
GGTATATCCAGTGATTTCTTTCTCCATTTTAGCTTCCTTAGCTCCTGAAAATCTCGATAACTCATTAAAG
CTTATCGATGATAAGCTGTCAAACATGAGAATTTAGCCCGCCTAATGAGCGGGCTTTTTGTTGTGATCCG
CGTTGCTGGCGTTTTTCCATAGGCTCCGCCCCCCTGACGAGCATCACAAAAATCGACGCTCAAGTCAGAG
GTGGCGAAACCCGACAGGACTATAAAGATACCAGGCGTTTCCCCCCTGGAAGCTCCCTCGTGCGCTCTCC
TGTTCCGACCCTGCCGCTTACCGGATACCTGTCCGCCTTTCTTAATTAAGACCCGGGACTAGTCCCTAGA
GTCCTGCTTTAATGAGATATGCGAGACGCCTATGATCGCATGATATTTGCTTTCAATTCTGTTGTGCACG
TTGTAAAAAACCTGAGCATGTGTAGCTCAGATCCTTACCGCCGGTTTCGGTTCATTCTAATGAATATATC
ACCCGTTACTATCGTATTTTTATGAATAATATTCTCCGTTCAATTTACTGATTGTACCCTACTACTTATA
TGTACAATATTAAAATGAAAACAATATATTGTGCTGAATAGGTTTATAGCGACATCTATGATAGAGCGCC
ACAATAACAAACAATTGCGTTTTATTATTACAAATCCAATTTTAAAAAAAGCGGCAGAACCGGTCAAACC
TAAAAGACTGATTACATAAATCTTATTCAAATTTCAAAAGTGCCCCAGGGGCTAGTATCTACGACACACC
GAGCGGCGAACTAATAACGCTCACTGAAGGGAACTCCGGTTCCCCGCCGGCGCGCATGGGTGAGATTCCT
TGAAGTTGAGTATTGGCCGTCCGCTCTACCGAAAGTTACGGGCACCATTCAACCCGGTCCAGCACGGCGG
CCGGGTAACCGACTTGCTGCCCCGAGAATTATGCAGCATTTTTTTGGTGTATGTGGGCCCCAAATGAAGT
GCAGGTCAAACCTTGACAGTGACGACAAATCGTTGGGCGGGTCCAGGGCGAATTTTGCGACAACATGTCG
AGGCTCAGCAGGACCTGCAGGCATGCAAGCTTGGCACTGGCCGTCGTTTTACAACGTCGTGACTGGGAAA
ACCCTGGCGTTACCCAACTTAATCGCCTTGCAGCACATCCCCCTTTCGCCAGCTGGCGTAATAGCGAAGA
GGCCCGCACCGATCGCCCTTCCCAACAGTTGCGCAGCCTGAATGGCGAATGCTAGAGCAGCTTGAGCTTG
GATCAGATTGTCGTTTCCCGCCTTCAGTTTAAACTATCAGTGTTTGACAGGATATATTGGCGGGTAAACC
TAAGAGAAAAGAGCGTTTATTAGAATAATCGGATATTTAAAAGGGCGTGAAAAGGTTTATCCGTTCGTCC
ATTTGTATGTGCATGCCAACCACAGGGTTCCCCTCGGGATCAAAGTACTTTGATCCAACCCCTCCGCTGC
TATAGTGCAGTCGGCTTCTGACGTTCAGTGCAGCCGTCTTCTGAAAACGACATGTCGCACAAGTCCTAAG
TTACGCGACAGGCTGCCGCCCTGCCCTTTTCCTGGCGTTTTCTTGTCGCGTGTTTTAGTCGCATAAAGTA
GAATACTTGCGACTAGAACCGGAGACATTACGCCATGAACAAGAGCGCCGCCGCTGGCCTGCTGGGCTAT
GCCCGCGTCAGCACCGACGACCAGGACTTGACCAACCAACGGGCCGAACTGCACGCGGCCGGCTGCACCA
AGCTGTTTTCCGAGAAGATCACCGGCACCAGGCGCGACCGCCCGGAGCTGGCCAGGATGCTTGACCACCT
ACGCCCTGGCGACGTTGTGACAGTGACCAGGCTAGACCGCCTGGCCCGCAGCACCCGCGACCTACTGGAC
ATTGCCGAGCGCATCCAGGAGGCCGGCGCGGGCCTGCGTAGCCTGGCAGAGCCGTGGGCCGACACCACCA
CGCCGGCCGGCCGCATGGTGTTGACCGTGTTCGCCGGCATTGCCGAGTTCGAGCGTTCCCTAATCATCGA
CCGCACCCGGAGCGGGCGCGAGGCCGCCAAGGCCCGAGGCGTGAAGTTTGGCCCCCGCCCTACCCTCACC
CCGGCACAGATCGCGCACGCCCGCGAGCTGATCGACCAGGAAGGCCGCACCGTGAAAGAGGCGGCTGCAC
TGCTTGGCGTGCATCGCTCGACCCTGTACCGCGCACTTGAGCGCAGCGAGGAAGTGACGCCCACCGAGGC
CAGGCGGCGCGGTGCCTTCCGTGAGGACGCATTGACCGAGGCCGACGCCCTGGCGGCCGCCGAGAATGAA
CGCCAAGAGGAACAAGCATGAAACCGCACCAGGACGGCCAGGACGAACCGTTTTTCATTACCGAAGAGAT
CGAGGCGGAGATGATCGCGGCCGGGTACGTGTTCGAGCCGCCCGCGCACGTCTCAACCGTGCGGCTGCAT
GAAATCCTGGCCGGTTTGTCTGATGCCAAGCTGGCGGCCTGGCCGGCCAGCTTGGCCGCTGAAGAAACCG
AGCGCCGCCGTCTAAAAAGGTGATGTGTATTTGAGTAAAACAGCTTGCGTCATGCGGTCGCTGCGTATAT
GATGCGATGAGTAAATAAACAAATACGCAAGGGGAACGCATGAAGGTTATCGCTGTACTTAACCAGAAAG
GCGGGTCAGGCAAGACGACCATCGCAACCCATCTAGCCCGCGCCCTGCAACTCGCCGGGGCCGATGTTCT
GTTAGTCGATTCCGATCCCCAGGGCAGTGCCCGCGATTGGGCGGCCGTGCGGGAAGATCAACCGCTAACC
GTTGTCGGCATCGACCGCCCGACGATTGACCGCGACGTGAAGGCCATCGGCCGGCGCGACTTCGTAGTGA
TCGACGGAGCGCCCCAGGCGGCGGACTTGGCTGTGTCCGCGATCAAGGCAGCCGACTTCGTGCTGATTCC
GGTGCAGCCAAGCCCTTACGACATATGGGCCACCGCCGACCTGGTGGAGCTGGTTAAGCAGCGCATTGAG
GTCACGGATGGAAGGCTACAAGCGGCCTTTGTCGTGTCGCGGGCGATCAAAGGCACGCGCATCGGCGGTG
AGGTTGCCGAGGCGCTGGCCGGGTACGAGCTGCCCATTCTTGAGTCCCGTATCACGCAGCGCGTGAGCTA
CCCAGGCACTGCCGCCGCCGGCACAACCGTTCTTGAATCAGAACCCGAGGGCGACGCTGCCCGCGAGGTC
CAGGCGCTGGCCGCTGAAATTAAATCAAAACTCATTTGAGTTAATGAGGTAAAGAGAAAATGAGCAAAAG
CACAAACACGCTAAGTGCCGGCCGTCCGAGCGCACGCAGCAGCAAGGCTGCAACGTTGGCCAGCCTGGCA
GACACGCCAGCCATGAAGCGGGTCAACTTTCAGTTGCCGGCGGAGGATCACACCAAGCTGAAGATGTACG
CGGTACGCCAAGGCAAGACCATTACCGAGCTGCTATCTGAATACATCGCGCAGCTACCAGAGTAAATGAG
CAAATGAATAAATGAGTAGATGAATTTTAGCGGCTAAAGGAGGCGGCATGGAAAATCAAGAACAACCAGG
CACCGACGCCGTGGAATGCCCCATGTGTGGAGGAACGGGCGGTTGGCCAGGCGTAAGCGGCTGGGTTGCC
TGCCGGCCCTGCAATGGCACTGGAACCCCCAAGCCCGAGGAATCGGCGTGAGCGGTCGCAAACCATCCGG
CCCGGTACAAATCGGCGCGGCGCTGGGTGATGACCTGGTGGAGAAGTTGAAGGCCGCGCAGGCCGCCCAG
CGGCAACGCATCGAGGCAGAAGCACGCCCCGGTGAATCGTGGCAAGCGGCCGCTGATCGAATCCGCAAAG
AATCCCGGCAACCGCCGGCAGCCGGTGCGCCGTCGATTAGGAAGCCGCCCAAGGGCGACGAGCAACCAGA
TTTTTTCGTTCCGATGCTCTATGACGTGGGCACCCGCGATAGTCGCAGCATCATGGACGTGGCCGTTTTC
CGTCTGTCGAAGCGTGACCGACGAGCTGGCGAGGTGATCCGCTACGAGCTTCCAGACGGGCACGTAGAGG
TTTCCGCAGGGCCGGCCGGCATGGCCAGTGTGTGGGATTACGACCTGGTACTGATGGCGGTTTCCCATCT
AACCGAATCCATGAACCGATACCGGGAAGGGAAGGGAGACAAGCCCGGCCGCGTGTTCCGTCCACACGTT
GCGGACGTACTCAAGTTCTGCCGGCGAGCCGATGGCGGAAAGCAGAAAGACGACCTGGTAGAAACCTGCA
TTCGGTTAAACACCACGCACGTTGCCATGCAGCGTACGAAGAAGGCCAAGAACGGCCGCCTGGTGACGGT
ATCCGAGGGTGAAGCCTTGATTAGCCGCTACAAGATCGTAAAGAGCGAAACCGGGCGGCCGGAGTACATC
GAGATCGAGCTAGCTGATTGGATGTACCGCGAGATCACAGAAGGCAAGAACCCGGACGTGCTGACGGTTC
ACCCCGATTACTTTTTGATCGATCCCGGCATCGGCCGTTTTCTCTACCGCCTGGCACGCCGCGCCGCAGG
CAAGGCAGAAGCCAGATGGTTGTTCAAGACGATCTACGAACGCAGTGGCAGCGCCGGAGAGTTCAAGAAG
TTCTGTTTCACCGTGCGCAAGCTGATCGGGTCAAATGACCTGCCGGAGTACGATTTGAAGGAGGAGGCGG
GGCAGGCTGGCCCGATCCTAGTCATGCGCTACCGCAACCTGATCGAGGGCGAAGCATCCGCCGGTTCCTA
ATGTACGGAGCAGATGCTAGGGCAAATTGCCCTAGCAGGGGAAAAAGGTCGAAAAGGTCTCTTTCCTGTG
GATAGCACGTACATTGGGAACCCAAAGCCGTACATTGGGAACCGGAACCCGTACATTGGGAACCCAAAGC
CGTACATTGGGAACCGGTCACACATGTAAGTGACTGATATAAAAGAGAAAAAAGGCGATTTTTCCGCCTA
AAACTCTTTAAAACTTATTAAAACTCTTAAAACCCGCCTGGCCTGTGCATAACTGTCTGGCCAGCGCACA
GCCGAAGAGCTGCAAAAAGCGCCTACCCTTCGGTCGCTGCGCTCCCTACGCCCCGCCGCTTCGCGTCGGC
CTATCGCGGCCGCTGGCCGCTCAAAAATGGCTGGCCTACGGCCAGGCAATCTACCAGGGCGCGGACAAGC
CGCGCCGTCGCCACTCGACCGCCGGCGCCCACATCAAGGCACCCTGCCTCGCGCGTTTCGGTGATGACGG
TGAAAACCTCTGACACATGCAGCTCCCGGAGACGGTCACAGCTTGTCTGTAAGCGGATGCCGGGAGCAGA
CAAGCCCGTCAGGGCGCGTCAGCGGGTGTTGGCGGGTGTCGGGGCGCAGCCATGACCCAGTCACGTAGCG
ATAGCGGAGTGTATACTGGCTTAACTATGCGGCATCAGAGCAGATTGTACTGAGAGTGCACCATATGCGG
TGTGAAATACCGCACAGATGCGTAAGGAGAAAATACCGCATCAGGCGCTCTTCCGCTTCCTCGCTCACTG
ACTCGCTGCGCTCGGTCGTTCGGCTGCGGCGAGCGGTATCAGCTCACTCAAAGGCGGTAATACGGTTATC
CACAGAATCAGGGGATAACGCAGGAAAGAACATGTGAGCAAAAGGCCAGCAAAAGGCCAGGAACCGTAAA
AAGGCCGCGTTGCTGGCGTTTTTCCATAGGCTCCGCCCCCCTGACGAGCATCACAAAAATCGACGCTCAA
GTCAGAGGTGGCGAAACCCGACAGGACTATAAAGATACCAGGCGTTTCCCCCTGGAAGCTCCCTCGTGCG
CTCTCCTGTTCCGACCCTGCCGCTTACCGGATACCTGTCCGCCTTTCTCCCTTCGGGAAGCGTGGCGCTT
TCTCATAGCTCACGCTGTAGGTATCTCAGTTCGGTGTAGGTCGTTCGCTCCAAGCTGGGCTGTGTGCACG
AACCCCCCGTTCAGCCCGACCGCTGCGCCTTATCCGGTAACTATCGTCTTGAGTCCAACCCGGTAAGACA
CGACTTATCGCCACTGGCAGCAGCCACTGGTAACAGGATTAGCAGAGCGAGGTATGTAGGCGGTGCTACA
GAGTTCTTGAAGTGGTGGCCTAACTACGGCTACACTAGAAGGACAGTATTTGGTATCTGCGCTCTGCTGA
AGCCAGTTACCTTCGGAAAAAGAGTTGGTAGCTCTTGATCCGGCAAACAAACCACCGCTGGTAGCGGTGG
TTTTTTTGTTTGCAAGCAGCAGATTACGCGCAGAAAAAAAGGATCTCAAGAAGATCCTTTGATCTTTTCT
ACGGGGTCTGACGCTCAGTGGAACGAAAACTCACGTTAAGGGATTTTGGTCATGCATTCTAGGTACTAAA
ACAATTCATCCAGTAAAATATAATATTTTATTTTCTCCCAATCAGGCTTGATCCCCAGTAAGTCAAAAAA
TAGCTCGACATACTGTTCTTCCCCGATATCCTCCCTGATCGACCGGACGCAGAAGGCAATGTCATACCAC
TTGTCCGCCCTGCCGCTTCTCCCAAGATCAATAAAGCCACTTACTTTGCCATCTTTCACAAAGATGTTGC
TGTCTCCCAGGTCGCCGTGGGAAAAGACAAGTTCCTCTTCGGGCTTTTCCGTCTTTAAAAAATCATACAG
CTCGCGCGGATCTTTAAATGGAGTGTCTTCTTCCCAGTTTTCGCAATCCACATCGGCCAGATCGTTATTC
AGTAAGTAATCCAATTCGGCTAAGCGGCTGTCTAAGCTATTCGTATAGGGACAATCCGATATGTCGATGG
AGTGAAAGAGCCTGATGCACTCCGCATACAGCTCGATAATCTTTTCAGGGCTTTGTTCATCTTCATACTC
TTCCGAGCAAAGGACGCCATCGGCCTCACTCATGAGCAGATTGCTCCAGCCATCATGCCGTTCAAAGTGC
AGGACCTTTGGAACAGGCAGCTTTCCTTCCAGCCATAGCATCATGTCCTTTTCCCGTTCCACATCATAGG
TGGTCCCTTTATACCGGCTGTCCGTCATTTTTAAATATAGGTTTTCATTTTCTCCCACCAGCTTATATAC
CTTAGCAGGAGACATTCCTTCCGTATCTTTTACGCAGCGGTATTTTTCGATCAGTTTTTTCAATTCCGGT
GATATTCTCATTTTAGCCATTTATTATTTCCTTCCTCTTTTCTACAGTATTTAAAGATACCCCAAGAAGC
TAATTATAACAAGACGAACTCCAATTCACTGTTCCTTGCATTCTAAAACCTTAAATACCAGAAAACAGCT
TTTTCAAAGTTGTTTTCAAAGTTGGCGTATAACATAGTATCGACGGAGCCGATTTTGAAACCGCGGTGAT
CACAGGCAGCAACGCTCTGTCATCGTTACAATCAACATGCTACCCTCCGCGAGATCATCCGTGTTTCAAA
CCCGGCAGCTTAGTTGCCGTTCTTCCGAATAGCATCGGTAACATGAGCAAAGTCTGCCGCCTTACAACGG
CTCTCCCGCTGACGCCGTCCCGGACTGATGGGCTGCCTGTATCGAGTGGTGATTTTGTGCCGAGCTGCCG
GTCGGGGAGCTGTTGGCTGGCTGGTGGCAGGATATATTGTGGTGTAAACAAATTGACGCTTAGACAACTT
AATAACACATTGCGGACGTTTTTAATGTACTGAATTAACGCCGAATTAATTCGAGCTCGGATCTGATAAT
TTATTTGAAAATTCATAAGAAAAGCAAACGTTACATGAATTGATGAAACAATACAAAGACAGATAAAGCC
ACGCACATTTAGGATATTGGCCGAGATTACTGAATATTGAGTAAGATCACGGAATTTCTGACAGGAGCAT
GTCTTCAATTCAGCCCAAATGGCAGTTGAAATACTCAAACCGCCCCATATGCAGGAGCGGATCATTCATT
GTTTGTTTGGTTGCCTTTGCCAACATGGGAGTCCAAGATTCTGCAGTCAAATCTCGGTGACGGGCAGGAC
CGGACGGGGCGGTACCGGCAGGCTGAAGTCCAGCTGCCAGAAACCCACGTCATGCCAGTTCCCGTGCTTG
AAGCCGGCCGCCCGCAGCATGCCGCGGGGGGCATATCCGAGCGCCTCGTGCATGCGCACGCTCGGGTCGT
TGGGCAGCCCGATGACAGCGACCACGCTCTTGAAGCCCTGTGCCTCCAGGGACTTCAGCAGGTGGGTGTA
GAGCGTGGAGCCCAGTCCCGTCCGCTGGTGGCGGGGGGAGACGTACACGGTCGACTCGGCCGTCCAGTCG
TAGGCGTTGCGTGCCTTCCAGGGGCCCGCGTAGGCGATGCCGGCGACCTCGCCGTCCACCTCGGCGACGA
GCCAGGGATAGCGCTCCCGCAGACGGACGAGGTCGTCCGTCCACTCCTGCGGTTCCTGCGGCTCGGTACG
GAAGTTGACCGTGCTTGTCTCGATGTAGTGGTTGACGATGGTGCAGACCGCCGGCATGTCCGCCTCGGTG
GCACGGCGGATGTCGGCCGGGCGTCGTTCTGGGCTCATCGATTCGATTTGGTGTATCGAGATTGGTTATG
AAATTCAGATGCTAGTGTAATGTATTGGTAATTTGGGAAGATATAATAGGAAGCAAGGCTATTTATCCAT
TTCTGAAAAGGCGAAATGGCGTCACCGCGAGCGTCACGCGCATTCCGTTCTTGCTGTAAAGCGTTGTTTG
GTACACTTTTGACTAGCGAGGCTTGGCGTGTCAGCGTATCTATTCAAAAGTCGTTAATGGCTGCGGATCA
AGAAAAAGTTGGAATAGAAACAGAATACCCGCGAAATTCAGGCCCGGTTGCCATGTCCTACACGCCGAAA
TAAACGACCAAATTAGTAGAAAAATAAAAACTGACTCGGATACTTACGTCACGTCTTGCGCACTGATTTG
AAAAATCTCAGAATTCATGGATCCTAGGTGAGTCTAGAGAGTTAATTAAGTTTGCAAGCAGCAGATTACG
CGCAGAAAAAAAGGATCTCAAGGAGATCCTTTGGATCACAAAAAAAAAGCCCGCTCATTAGGCGGGTTAA
ATTCCCGGGTACTGCAGCCGATTCATTAATGCAGGTTAACCTGGCTTATCGAAATTAATACGACTCACTA
TAGGGAGACCGGCAGATCTGATCCCTACTCCAAAAATGTCAAAGATACAGTCTCAGAAGACCAAAGGGCT
ATTGAGACTTTTCAACAAAGGGTAATTTCGGGAAACCTCCTCGGATTCCATTGCCCAGCTATCTGTCACT
TCATCGAAAGGACAGTGGAAAAGGAAGGTGGCTCCTACAAATGCCATCATTGCGATAAAGGAAAGGCTAT
CATTCAAGATGCCTCTGCCGACAGTGGTCCCAAAGATGGACCCCCACCCACGAGGAGCATCGTGGGAAAA
GAAGACGTTCCAACCACGTCTTCAAAGCAAGTGGATTGATGTGACATCTCCACTGACGTAAGGGATGACG
CACAATCCCACCCCTACTCCAAAAATGTCAAAGATACTGTCTCAGAAGACCAAAGGGCTAT
