>Addgene plasmid #84193 | pFGC5941-PacI-ath-STTM5635 | depositor partial sequence | sequence record 160749 | STTM
CACCGTTAACACTACTCCTTAACAGTTGTTGTTGTTATGGTCTAATTTAAATATGGTCTAAAGAAGAAGA
ATCACCGTTAACACTACTCCTTAACA
